>Addgene plasmid #221681 | pcDNA4.1-Myc-RNF8-3A | addgene full sequence | sequence record 442599 | Addgene NGS Result
CAACTGATCTTCAGCATCTTTTACTTTCACCAGCGTTTCTGGGTGAGCAAAAACAGGAAGGCAAAATGCC
GCAAAAAAGGGAATAAGGGCGACACGGAAATGTTGAATACTCATACTCTTCCTTTTTCAATATTATTGAA
GCATTTATCAGGGTTATTGTCTCATGAGCGGATACATATTTGAATGTATTTAGAAAAATAAACAAATAGG
GGTTCCGCGCACATTTCCCCGAAAAGTGCCACCTGACGTCGACGGATCGGGAGATCTCCCGATCCCCTAT
GGTGCACTCTCAGTACAATCTGCTCTGATGCCGCATAGTTAAGCCAGTATCTGCTCCCTGCTTGTGTGTT
GGAGGTCGCTGAGTAGTGCGCGAGCAAAATTTAAGCTACAACAAGGCAAGGCTTGACCGACAATTGCATG
AAGAATCTGCTTAGGGTTAGGCGTTTTGCGCTGCTTCGCGATGTACGGGCCAGATATACGCGTTGACATT
GATTATTGACTAGTTATTAATAGTAATCAATTACGGGGTCATTAGTTCATAGCCCATATATGGAGTTCCG
CGTTACATAACTTACGGTAAATGGCCCGCCTGGCTGACCGCCCAACGACCCCCGCCCATTGACGTCAATA
ATGACGTATGTTCCCATAGTAACGCCAATAGGGACTTTCCATTGACGTCAATGGGTGGAGTATTTACGGT
AAACTGCCCACTTGGCAGTACATCAAGTGTATCATATGCCAAGTACGCCCCCTATTGACGTCAATGACGG
TAAATGGCCCGCCTGGCATTATGCCCAGTACATGACCTTATGGGACTTTCCTACTTGGCAGTACATCTAC
GTATTAGTCATCGCTATTACCATGGTGATGCGGTTTTGGCAGTACATCAATGGGCGTGGATAGCGGTTTG
ACTCACGGGGATTTCCAAGTCTCCACCCCATTGACGTCAATGGGAGTTTGTTTTGGCACCAAAATCAACG
GGACTTTCCAAAATGTCGTAACAACTCCGCCCCATTGACGCAAATGGGCGGTAGGCGTGTACGGTGGGAG
GTCTATATAAGCAGAGCTCTCCCTATCAGTGATAGAGATCTCCCTATCAGTGATAGAGATCGTCGACGAG
CTCGTTTAGTGAACCGTCAGATCGCCTGGAGACGCCATCCACGCTGTTTTGACCTCCATAGAAGACACCG
GGACCGATCCAGCCTCCGGACTCTAGCGTTTAAACTTAAGCTTGGTACCGAGCTCGGATCCACTAGTCCA
GTGTGGTGGAATTCATGGGGGAGCCCGGCTTCTTCGTCACAGGAGACCGCGCCGGTGGCCGGAGCTGGTG
CCTGCGGCGGGTGGGGATGAGCGCCGGGTGGCTGCTGCTGGAAGATGGGTGCGAGGTGACTGTAGGACGA
GGATTTGGTGTCACATACCAACTGGTATCAAAAATCTGCCCCCTGATGATTTCTCGAAACCACTGTGTTT
TGAAGCAGAATCCTGAGGGCCAATGGACAATTATGGACAACAAGAGTCTAAATGGTGTTTGGCTGAACAG
AGCGCGTCTGGAACCTTTAAGGGTCTATTCCATTCATCAGGGAGACTACATCCAACTTGGAGTGCCTCTG
GAAAATAAGGAGAATGCGGAGTATGAATATGAAGTTACTGAAGAAGACTGGGAGACAATATATCCTTGTC
TTTCCCCAAAGAATGACCAAATGATAGAAAAAAATAAGGAATTGAGAACTAAAAGGAAATTCAGTTTGGA
TGAATTAGCAGGTCCTGGAGCTGAAGGCCCCTCAAATTTGAAATCCAAAATAAATAAAGTGTCTTGTGAA
TCTGGTCAGCCAGTGAAATCACAGGGGAAAGGTGAAGTGGCCAGTACACCCTCTGACAATTTGGATCCTA
AGTTGACTGCCCTTGAGCCAAGTAAGACCACAGGGGCTCCCATTTACCCTGGCTTCCCCAAAGTCACAGA
GGTTCATCATGAGCAGAAAGCCTCAAACTCTTCAGCATCTCAGAGAAGCTTACAGATGTTTAAGGTGACC
ATGTCCAGGATTCTGAGGCTCAAAATACAGATGCAGGAAAAACATGAAGCCGTTATGAATGTGAAAAAGC
AGACCCAAAAGGGGAACTCAAAGAAAGTTGTGCAAATGGAGCAGGAACTTCAGGACTTACAGTCCCAGCT
GTGTGCAGAGCAGGCTCAGCAGCAGGCAAGAGTGGAGCAACTAGAGAAGACTTTCCAGGAAGAGGAACAG
CATCTTCAGGGTTTGGAGATAGCCCAAGGAGAAAAGGACCTGAAGCAACAGCTGGCCCAGGCTCTGCAGG
AGCATTGGGCTCTAATGGAAGAGCTAAATCGCAGCAAGAAGGACTTTGAAGCAATCATTCAAGCCAAGAA
CAAAGAATTAGAGCAGACCAAGGAAGAGAAGGAGAAGATGCAAGCACAGAAGGAAGAAGTTCTTAGCCAC
ATGAATGATGTGCTAGAGAATGAGCTCCAATGTATTATTTGTTCAGAATACTTCATTGAGGCTGTCACCT
TGAACTGTGCCCACAGTTTCTGCTCCTACTGTATCAATGAATGGATGAAGCGGAAGATAGAATGCCCCAT
TTGTCGGAAGGACATTAAGTCCAAAACATACTCTTTGGTTCTGGACAATTGCATTAATAAGATGGTAAAT
AATCTGAGCTCAGAAGTGAAAGAACGACGAATTGTTCTCATTGCGGCTGCAAAAGCAAAGAGATTGTTCC
TCGAGTCTAGAGGGCCCTTCGAACAAAAACTCATCTCAGAAGAGGATCTGAATATGCATACCGGTCATCA
TCACCATCACCATTGAGTTTAAACCCGCTGATCAGCCTCGACTGTGCCTTCTAGTTGCCAGCCATCTGTT
GTTTGCCCCTCCCCCGTGCCTTCCTTGACCCTGGAAGGTGCCACTCCCACTGTCCTTTCCTAATAAAATG
AGGAAATTGCATCGCATTGTCTGAGTAGGTGTCATTCTATTCTGGGGGGTGGGGTGGGGCAGGACAGCAA
GGGGGAGGATTGGGAAGACAATAGCAGGCATGCTGGGGATGCGGTGGGCTCTATGGCTTCTGAGGCGGAA
AGAACCAGCTGGGGCTCTAGGGGGTATCCCC
[124 nt withheld, positions 3112-3235]
C
[91 nt withheld, positions 3237-3327]
A
[49 nt withheld, positions 3329-3377]
CCTTTGACGTTGGAGTCCACGTTCTTT
[37 nt withheld, positions 3405-3441]
ACCCTATCTCGGTCTATTCTTTTGATTTATAAGGGATTTTGCCGATTTCGGCCTATTGGTTAAAAAATGA
GCTGATTTAACAAAAATTTAACGCGAATTAATTCTGTGGAATGTGTGTCAGTTAGGGTGTGGAAAGTCCC
CAGGCTCCCCAGCAGGCAGAAGTATGCAAAGCATGCATCTCAATTAGTCAGCAACCAGGTGTGGAAAGTC
CCCAGGCTCCCCAGCAGGCAGAAGTATGCAAAGCATGCATCTCAATTAGTCAGCAACCATAGTCCCGCCC
CTAACTCCGCCCATCCCGCCCCTAACTCCGCCCAGTTCCGCCCATTCTCCGCCCCATGGCTGACTAATTT
TTTTTATTTATGCAGAGGCCGAGGCCGCCTCTGCCTCTGAGCTATTCCAGAAGTAGTGAGGAGGCTTTTT
TGGAGGCCTAGGCTTTTGCAAAAAGCTCCCGGGAGCTTGTATATCCATTTTCGGATCTGATCAGCACGTG
TTGACAATTAATCATCGGCATAGTATATCGGCATAGTATAATACGACAAGGTGAGGAACTAAACCATGGC
CAAGTTGACCAGTGCCGTTCCGGTGCTCACCGCGCGCGACGTCGCCGGAGCGGTCGAGTTCTGGACCGAC
CGGCTCGGGTTCTCCCGGGACTTCGTGGAGGACGACTTCGCCGGTGTGGTCCGGGACGACGTGACCCTGT
TCATCAGCGCGGTCCAGGACCAGGTGGTGCCGGACAACACCCTGGCCTGGGTGTGGGTGCGCGGCCTGGA
CGAGCTGTACGCCGAGTGGTCGGAGGTCGTGTCCACGAACTTCCGGGACGCCTCCGGGCCGGCCATGACC
GAGATCGGCGAGCAGCCGTGGGGGCGGGAGTTCGCCCTGCGCGACCCGGCCGGCAACTGCGTGCACTTCG
TGGCCGAGGAGCAGGACTGACACGTGCTACGAGATTTCGATTCCACCGCCGCCTTCTATGAAAGGTTGGG
CTTCGGAATCGTTTTCCGGGACGCCGGCTGGATGATCCTCCAGCGCGGGGATCTCATGCTGGAGTTCTTC
GCCCACCCCAACTTGTTTATTGCAGCTTATAATGGTTACAAATAAAGCAATAGCATCACAAATTTCACAA
ATAAAGCATTTTTTTCACTGCATTCTAGTTGTGGTTTGTCCAAACTCATCAATGTATCTTATCATGTCTG
TATACCGTCGACCTCTAGCTAGAGCTTGGCGTAATCATGGTCATAGCTGTTTCCTGTGTGAAATTGTTAT
CCGCTCACAATTCCACACAACATACGAGCCGGAAGCATAAAGTGTAAAGCCTGGGGTGCCTAATGAGTGA
GCTAACTCACATTAATTGCGTTGCGCTCACTGCCCGCTTTCCAGTCGGGAAACCTGTCGTGCCAGCTGCA
TTAATGAATCGGCCAACGCGCGGGGAGAGGCGGTTTGCGTATTGGGCGCTCTTCCGCTTCCTCGCTCACT
GACTCGCTGCGCTCGGTCGTTCGGCTGCGGCGAGCGGTATCAGCTCACTCAAAGGCGGTAATACGGTTAT
CCACAGAATCAGGGGATAACGCAGGAAAGAACATGTGAGCAAAAGGCCAGCAAAAGGCCAGGAACCGTAA
AAAGGCCGCGTTGCTGGCGTTTTTCCATAGGCTCCGCCCCCCTGACGAGCATCACAAAAATCGACGCTCA
AGTCAGAGGTGGCGAAACCCGACAGGACTATAAAGATACCAGGCGTTTCCCCCTGGAAGCTCCCTCGTGC
GCTCTCCTGTTCCGACCCTGCCGCTTACCGGATACCTGTCCGCCTTTCTCCCTTCGGGAAGCGTGGCGCT
TTCTCATAGCTCACGCTGTAGGTATCTCAGTTCGGTGTAGGTCGTTCGCTCCAAGCTGGGCTGTGTGCAC
GAACCCCCCGTTCAGCCCGACCGCTGCGCCTTATCCGGTAACTATCGTCTTGAGTCCAACCCGGTAAGAC
ACGACTTATCGCCACTGGCAGCAGCCACTGGTAACAGGATTAGCAGAGCGAGGTATGTAGGCGGTGCTAC
AGAGTTCTTGAAGTGGTGGCCTAACTACGGCTACACTAGAAGAACAGTATTTGGTATCTGCGCTCTGCTG
AAGCCAGTTACCTTCGGAAAAAGAGTTGGTAGCTCTTGATCCGGCAAACAAACCACCGCTGGTAGCGGTG
GTTTTTTTGTTTGCAAGCAGCAGATTACGCGCAGAAAAAAAGGATCTCAAGAAGATCCTTTGATCTTTTC
TACGGGGTCTGACGCTCAGTGGAACGAAAACTCACGTTAAGGGATTTTGGTCATGAGATTATCAAAAAGG
ATCTTCACCTAGATCCTTTTAAATTAAAAATGAAGTTTTAAATCAATCTAAAGTATATATGAGTAAACTT
GGTCTGACAGTTACCAATGCTTAATCAGTGAGGCACCTATCTCAGCGATCTGTCTATTTCGTTCATCCAT
AGTTGCCTGACTCCCCGTCGTGTAGATAACTACGATACGGGAGGGCTTACCATCTGGCCCCAGTGCTGCA
ATGATACCGCGAGACCCACGCTCACCGGCTCCAGATTTATCAGCAATAAACCAGCCAGCCGGAAGGGCCG
AGCGCAGAAGTGGTCCTGCAACTTTATCCGCCTCCATCCAGTCTATTAATTGTTGCCGGGAAGCTAGAGT
AAGTAGTTCGCCAGTTAATAGTTTGCGCAACGTTGTTGCCATTGCTACAGGCATCGTGGTGTCACGCTCG
TCGTTTGGTATGGCTTCATTCAGCTCCGGTTCCCAACGATCAAGGCGAGTTACATGATCCCCCATGTTGT
GCAAAAAAGCGGTTAGCTCCTTCGGTCCTCCGATCGTTGTCAGAAGTAAGTTGGCCGCAGTGTTATCACT
CATGGTTATGGCAGCACTGCATAATTCTCTTACTGTCATGCCATCCGTAAGATGCTTTTCTGTGACTGGT
GAGTACTCAACCAAGTCATTCTGAGAATAGTGTATGCGGCGACCGAGTTGCTCTTGCCCGGCGTCAATAC
GGGATAATACCGCGCCACATAGCAGAACTTTAAAAGTGCTCATCATTGGAAAACGTTCTTCGGGGCGAAA
ACTCTCAAGGATCTTACCGCTGTTGAGATCCAGTTCGATGTAACCCACTCGTGCACC
Features (pLannotate 1.2.2; 22 found; start..end, strand, type, name):
    115..219     -  promoter       AmpR promoter: bla
    278..330     -  misc_feature   bom (fragment): basis of mobility region from pBR322
    485..864     +  enhancer       CMV enhancer: human cytomegalovirus immediate early enhancer
    865..1068    +  promoter       CMV promoter: human cytomegalovirus (CMV) immediate early promoter
   1070..1089    +  promoter       PLtetO-1 promoter (fragment): modified phage lambda PL promoter with tet operator sites (Lutz and Bujard, 1997)
   1091..1110    +  promoter       PLtetO-1 promoter (fragment): modified phage lambda PL promoter with tet operator sites (Lutz and Bujard, 1997)
   1118..1151    +  promoter       TRE3GV promoter (fragment): 3rd-generation Tet-responsive promoter that can be activated by binding of Tet-On® 3G, optimized for retroviral and lentiviral vectors
   1275..2729    +  CDS            RNF8: RNF8_HUMAN - Also known as KIAA0646. Experimental evidence at protein level: Swiss-Prot protein existence level 1. E3 ubiquitin-protein ligase that plays a key role in DNA damage signaling via 2 distinct roles: by mediating the 'Lys-63'-linked ubiquitination of histones H2A and H2AX and promoting the recruitment of DNA repair proteins at double-strand breaks (DSBs) sites, and by catalyzing 'Lys-48'-linked ubiquitination to remove target proteins from DNA damage sites. Following DNA DSBs, it is recruited to the sites of damage by ATM-phosphorylated MDC1 and catalyzes the 'Lys-63'-linked ubiquit
   2842..3066    +  polyA_signal   bGH poly(A) signal: bovine growth hormone polyadenylation signal
   3070..3091    +  promoter       SV40 promoter (fragment): SV40 enhancer and early promoter
   3112..3540    +  rep_origin     f1 ori (sequence partly withheld): f1 bacteriophage origin of replication; arrow indicates direction of (+) strand synthesis
   3554..3883    +  promoter       SV40 promoter: SV40 enhancer and early promoter
   3931..3978    +  promoter       EM7 promoter: synthetic bacterial promoter&nbsp
   3997..4371    +  CDS            BleoR: antibiotic-binding protein; Sh ble from Streptoalloteichus hindustanus; confers resistance to bleomycin, phleomycin, and Zeocin™
   4381..4506    +  CDS            ble (fragment): BLE_KLEPN - Experimental evidence at protein level: Swiss-Prot protein existence level 1. Binding protein with a strong affinity to the bleomycin family of antibiotics. Binds to CL990; an antimitotic-antibiotic compound. From Klebsiella pneumoniae.
   4501..4622    +  polyA_signal   SV40 poly(A) signal: SV40 polyadenylation signal
   4695..4711    -  protein_bind   lac operator: The lac repressor binds to the lac operator to inhibit transcription in E. coli. This inhibition can be relieved by adding lactose or isopropyl-β-D-thiogalactopyranoside (IPTG). lac repressor encoded by lacI
   4719..4749    -  promoter       lac promoter: promoter for the E. coli lac operon
   4764..4785    -  protein_bind   CAP binding site: CAP binding activates transcription in the presence of cAMP. E. coli catabolite activator protein
   4798..4890    -  CDS            lacI (fragment): lac repressor; lacI; The lac repressor binds to the lac operator to inhibit transcription in E. coli. This inhibition can be relieved by adding lactose or isopropyl-β-D-thiogalactopyranoside (IPTG).
   5073..5661    -  rep_origin     ori: high-copy-number ColE1/pMB1/pBR322/pUC origin of replication
   5832..114     -  CDS            AmpR (across the origin): β-lactamase; bla; confers resistance to ampicillin, carbenicillin, and related antibiotics
