[The description below was written by a language model from this plasmid's Addgene catalogue record and pLannotate feature annotations shown in this document.]
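Description:
pcDNA4.1-Myc-RNF8-3A is a mammalian expression plasmid of about 6.6 kb, built on the pcDNA4/TO/myc-His A-type backbone, that encodes Myc-tagged human RNF8 carrying three alanine substitutions (R477A, E478A, R479A). It is described as a mutated derivative of a companion plasmid from the same depositor, presumably the unmutated version. It is propagated in E. coli as a high-copy plasmid through a ColE1/pUC-type origin with ampicillin selection from the β-lactamase gene. It also carries an f1 origin and remnants of a lac promoter/operator region.

The RNF8 coding sequence, inserted between EcoRI and XhoI sites, is driven by the CMV immediate-early enhancer and promoter and terminated by the bovine growth hormone polyadenylation signal. Short tet operator-like fragments are annotated immediately downstream of the CMV promoter. This matches the "TO" design, in which expression is constitutive in ordinary cells but can be repressed, and then induced with tetracycline, in cells that express the Tet repressor. The Myc tag is not annotated as a separate feature, so its position relative to RNF8 cannot be confirmed from the table, although the construct name suggests it is N-terminal. A second cassette places the Sh ble gene under tandem SV40 early and EM7 promoters with an SV40 polyadenylation signal, giving Zeocin resistance for selecting stable mammalian transfectants.

RNF8 is an E3 ubiquitin ligase involved in DNA damage signalling. The associated publication concerns an RNF8-MAD2 complex scaffolded by CAMK2D in the glioma mitotic checkpoint, so the triple mutant is probably meant for comparison with wild-type RNF8. The record does not state what functional effect the substitutions have.
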