Addgene plasmid #221681: pcDNA4.1-Myc-RNF8-3A
Purpose: Mammalian expression of Myc-tagged human RNF8 (R477A/E478A/R479A)
Depositing lab: Derrick Sek Tong Ong. Depositing organization: National University of Singapore. Publication: CAMK2D serves as a molecular scaffold for RNF8-MAD2 complex to induce mitotic checkpoint in glioma. Chuah YH, Tay EXY, Grinchuk OV, Yoon J, Feng J, Kannan S, Robert M, Jakhar R, Liang Y, Lee BWL, Wang LC, Lim YT, Zhao T, Sobota RM, Lu G, Low BC, Crasta KC, Verma CS, Lin Z, Ong DST. Cell Death Differ. 2023 Aug;30(8):1973-1987. doi: 10.1038/s41418-023-01192-3. Epub 2023 Jul 19. PubMed 37468549.
Backbone
  Vector backbone: pcDNA4.1/TO/myc-HisA
  Vector type: Mammalian Expression
Growth in bacteria
  Bacterial resistance: Ampicillin, 100 μg/mL
  Growth temperature: 37°C
  Growth strain: DH5alpha
  Copy number: High Copy
Gene/Insert
  Gene/Insert name: RNF8
  Species: H. sapiens (human)
  Mutation: R477A, E478A, R479A
  Entrez Gene: RNF8 (a.k.a. hRNF8)
  Cloning method: Restriction Enzyme; 5′ cloning site EcoRI (unknown if destroyed); 3′ cloning site XhoI (unknown if destroyed)
Terms and licenses: Academic/Nonprofit Terms; Industry Terms: Not Available to Industry
Depositor comments: This is a mutated version of plasmid #221676.
How to cite: pcDNA4.1-Myc-RNF8-3A was a gift from Derrick Sek Tong Ong (Addgene plasmid # 221681 ; http://n2t.net/addgene:221681 ; RRID:Addgene_221681)
